Addgene plasmid #122248: pSW149
Purpose: pTYB2 containing TIF4631 gene, expresses yeast eIF4G1 as an intein-chitin-binding domain fusion for purification of untagged full-length protein, with or without a fluorescent label on the C-terminus.
Depositing lab: Sarah Walker. Depositing organization: University at Buffalo (SUNY Buffalo). Publication: Reconstitution and analyses of RNA interactions with eukaryotic translation initiation factors and ribosomal preinitiation complexes. Liu X, Schuessler PJ, Sahoo A, Walker SE. Methods. 2019 Mar 26. pii: S1046-2023(18)30395-5. doi: 10.1016/j.ymeth.2019.03.024. PubMed 30926531.
Backbone
  Vector backbone: pTYB2
  Backbone manufacturer: NEB
  Backbone size w/o insert (bp): 7474
  Total vector size (bp): 10288
  Vector type: Bacterial Expression
Growth in bacteria
  Bacterial resistance: Ampicillin, 100 μg/mL
  Growth temperature: 37°C
  Growth strain: DH5alpha
  Growth instructions: Express protein by freshly transforming in BL21-Codon Plus-DE3-RIL cells from agilent.
  Copy number: Unknown
Gene/Insert
  Gene/Insert name: TIF4631 (alt names: eIF4G1; YGR162W)
  Species: S. cerevisiae (budding yeast)
  Insert size (bp): 2826
  GenBank ID: NM_001181291.3 NP_011678.3
  Entrez Gene: TIF4631 (a.k.a. YGR162W)
  Promoter: T7
  Tag / fusion protein: Intein-Chitin-binding domain (C terminal on insert)
  Cloning method: Gibson Cloning
  Sequencing primers: 5′ TAATACGACTCACTATAGG; 3′ ACC CAT GAC CTT ATT ACC AAC CTC
Terms and licenses: Academic/Nonprofit Terms; Industry Terms: Not Available to Industry
Depositor comments: Both plasmids pSW104 and pSW149 are being published in Liu, X., Schuessler, P., Sahoo, A. and Walker, S.E. 2019. Reconstitution and Analyses of RNA Interactions with Eukaryotic Translation Initiation Factors and Ribosomal Preinitiation Complexes. Methods. S1046-2023: 30395-5
How to cite: pSW149 was a gift from Sarah Walker (Addgene plasmid # 122248 ; http://n2t.net/addgene:122248 ; RRID:Addgene_122248)
