[The description below was written by a language model from this plasmid's Addgene catalogue record and pLannotate feature annotations shown in this document.]
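Description:
pSW149 is a bacterial expression plasmid built on the NEB pTYB2 backbone (about 10.3 kb in total) that carries the Saccharomyces cerevisiae TIF4631 gene, encoding translation initiation factor eIF4G1, the scaffold subunit of the cap-binding eIF4F complex. It is maintained in E. coli through a ColE1/pMB1-type origin accompanied by rop and a bom fragment, and it is selected with ampicillin via the bla gene. An M13 phage origin is also present, and short tetracycline-resistance fragments flanking lacI appear to be non-functional remnants of the parental backbone.

The roughly 2.8 kb insert, introduced by Gibson assembly, sits downstream of a T7 promoter with an adjacent lac operator and the T7 gene 10 ribosome binding site. The plasmid-borne lacI gene supplies repressor, so expression is IPTG-inducible in a host that provides T7 RNA polymerase (a DE3 lysogen). The eIF4G1 coding sequence is fused in frame at its C-terminus to the Sce VMA1 intein followed by the Bacillus circulans chitin-binding domain, and transcription ends at a T7 terminator. A tandem array of five rrnB T1 terminators lies upstream of the T7 promoter, presumably insulating the cassette from read-through transcription.

This arrangement allows the fusion protein to be captured on chitin resin and released by thiol-induced intein cleavage, yielding full-length eIF4G1 without an affinity tag. According to the record, the released protein can be left unmodified or given a fluorescent label at its C-terminus, which intein-mediated cleavage chemistry makes possible. The depositors describe it for use in reconstituted studies of RNA interactions with initiation factors and ribosomal preinitiation complexes.
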