Features (pLannotate 1.2.2; 26 found; start..end, strand, type, name):
      1..19      +  promoter       T7 promoter: promoter for bacteriophage T7 RNA polymerase
     20..44      +  protein_bind   lac operator: The lac repressor binds to the lac operator to inhibit transcription in E. coli. This inhibition can be relieved by adding lactose or isopropyl-β-D-thiogalactopyranoside (IPTG). lac repressor encoded by lacI
     59..81      +  RBS            RBS: efficient ribosome binding site from bacteriophage T7 gene 10 (Olins and Rangwala, 1989)
     89..2944    +  CDS            TIF4631: IF4F1_YEAST - Experimental evidence at protein level: Swiss-Prot protein existence level 1. Component of the eIF4F complex, which interacts with the mRNA cap structure and serves as an initial point of assembly for the translation apparatus. Stimulates translation by interaction with polyadenylate-binding protein PAB1, bringing the 5'- and 3'-ends of the mRNA in proximity. The formation of this circular mRNP structure appears to be critical for the synergistic effects of the cap and the poly(A) tail in facilitating translation initiation, recycling of ribosomes, and mRNA stability. TIF4631 is
   2951..3769    +  CDS            Sce VMA intein 5' region: 5' region of the intein from the yeast Vma1 subunit of the vacuolar ATPase (Chong et al., 1998); Saccharomyces cerevisiae VMA1
   3772..4302    +  CDS            Sce VMA intein 3' region: modified 3' region of the intein from the yeast Vma1 subunit of the vacuolar ATPase (Chong et al., 1998); Saccharomyces cerevisiae VMA1; C-terminal cleavage of this intein can be induced by thiols.
   4346..4501    +  CDS            CBD: chitin binding domain from chitinase A1 (Watanabe et al., 1994); Bacillus circulans chiA
   4523..4572    +  CDS            SET1 (fragment): solubility-enhancement tag derived from T7 phage gene 10B
   4580..4627    +  terminator     T7 terminator: transcription terminator for bacteriophage T7 RNA polymerase
   4687..4791    +  promoter       AmpR promoter: bla
   4792..5652    +  CDS            AmpR: β-lactamase; bla; confers resistance to ampicillin, carbenicillin, and related antibiotics
   5694..6207    -  rep_origin     M13 ori (sequence partly withheld): M13 bacteriophage origin of replication; arrow indicates direction of (+) strand synthesis
   6318..6906    +  rep_origin     ori: high-copy-number ColE1/pMB1/pBR322/pUC origin of replication
   7083..7173    -  misc_feature   bom (fragment): basis of mobility region from pBR322
   7275..7466    -  CDS            rop: Rop protein, which maintains plasmids at low copy number; rop
   7507..7617    +  CDS            mbeC (fragment): MBEC_ECOLX - Experimental evidence at protein level: Swiss-Prot protein existence level 1. Required for efficient mobilization of ColE1 plasmid and is thus essential to promote the specific transfer of the plasmid during conjugation. Probably functions by inducing DNA bending, helping the MbeA relaxase to melt the DNA around the nic site and cleave the phosphodiester bond. Binds specifically double-stranded DNA (dsDNA) containing the ColE1 oriT but does not recognize the inverted repeat (IR). From Escherichia coli.
   7652..7974    -  CDS            TcR (fragment): tetracycline efflux protein; tet; confers resistance to tetracycline
   7989..8010    -  protein_bind   CAP binding site: CAP binding activates transcription in the presence of cAMP. E. coli catabolite activator protein
   8023..9105    -  CDS            lacI: lac repressor; lacI; The lac repressor binds to the lac operator to inhibit transcription in E. coli. This inhibition can be relieved by adding lactose or isopropyl-β-D-thiogalactopyranoside (IPTG).
   9106..9183    -  promoter       lacI promoter: lacI
   9191..9284    -  CDS            TcR (fragment): tetracycline efflux protein; tet; confers resistance to tetracycline
   9336..9422    +  terminator     rrnB T1 terminator: Escherichia coli rrnB; transcription terminator T1 from the E. coli rrnB gene
   9519..9605    +  terminator     rrnB T1 terminator: Escherichia coli rrnB; transcription terminator T1 from the E. coli rrnB gene
   9702..9788    +  terminator     rrnB T1 terminator: Escherichia coli rrnB; transcription terminator T1 from the E. coli rrnB gene
   9885..9971    +  terminator     rrnB T1 terminator: Escherichia coli rrnB; transcription terminator T1 from the E. coli rrnB gene
  10068..10154   +  terminator     rrnB T1 terminator: Escherichia coli rrnB; transcription terminator T1 from the E. coli rrnB gene
>Addgene plasmid #122248 | pSW149 | addgene full sequence | sequence record 245052 | Addgene NGS Result
TAATACGACTCACTATAGGGGAATTGTGAGCGGATAACAATTCCCCTCTAGAAATAATTTTGTTTAACTT
TAAGAAGGAGATATACATATGACAGACGAAACTGCTCACCCGACACAATCTGCTTCAAAGCAGGAATCTG
CTGCTCTGAAACAGACAGGCGATGACCAGCAGGAATCTCAGCAACAACGTGGCTACACCAACTACAACAA
TGGTAGCAACTATACCCAAAAGAAGCCTTACAACAGCAACAGACCTCATCAGCAAAGAGGTGGTAAATTT
GGACCAAACAGATATAACAACCGTGGCAACTATAATGGTGGCGGTAGTTTCAGAGGTGGACACATGGGAG
CCAACAGCTCAAACGTGCCATGGACTGGTTACTATAATAACTACCCCGTTTACTACCAGCCCCAGCAAAT
GGCGGCCGCTGGTAGTGCCCCTGCTAATCCAATTCCTGTCGAAGAGAAGTCACCTGTTCCAACTAAGATA
GAAATCACTACCAAGTCTGGTGAACACTTAGATTTGAAAGAACAGCATAAAGCCAAGCTACAGTCTCAGG
AAAGATCTACTGTGTCTCCGCAACCAGAGTCAAAGTTAAAAGAAACTTCTGATTCTACTTCTACTTCTAC
TCCAACTCCTACCCCTTCCACTAATGACTCTAAGGCCAGTTCTGAAGAAAATATATCTGAAGCTGAAAAG
ACAAGAAGAAATTTCATCGAGCAAGTTAAACTTCGTAAAGCTGCTTTAGAAAAGAAGAGAAAGGAGCAAC
TTGAAGGTTCTAGTGGCAACAATAATATTCCAATGAAGACTACCCCAGAAAATGTGGAAGAGAAGGGATC
GGACAAACCTGAGGTAACCGAAAAAACCAAGCCTGCTGAAGAAAAATCTGCTGAGCCAGAAGTTAAGCAA
GAAACTCCAGCTGAAGAAGGTGAACAAGGAGAAAAGGGCCAAATAAAGGAAGAATCCACTCCAAAGGTGT
TAACCTTTGCTGAACGTTTGAAGTTGAAGAAACAACAAAAAGAACGAGAAGAAAAAACGGAGGGGAAGGA
AAACAAGGAAGTGCCAGTACAGGAAGAGACTAAGAGCGCCATCGAGTCTGCTCCTGTGCCTCCCAGTGAA
CAGGTTAAAGAAGAAACTGAGGTCGCCGAAACCGAACAGTCAAACATTGATGAATCTGCAACAACTCCGG
CTATCCCTACTAAATCTGATGAAGCTGAAGCTGAAGTTGAGGCTGAAGCAGGTGATGCTGGAACAAAGAT
TGGACTTGAAGCTGAAATCGAAACTACAACTGATGAAACTGATGATGGTACAAACACCGTTTCTCACATA
TTGAATGTATTGAAAGATGCTACACCAATTGAAGATGTCTTTTCTTTTAACTATCCAGAAGGTATTGAAG
GTCCTGATATCAAATACAAGAAAGAACACGTCAAATATACATATGGCCCAACTTTCTTGCTTCAATTTAA
GGACAAACTAAACGTCAAAGCGGACGCCGAATGGGTCCAAAGCACTGCTTCTAAAATTGTCATTCCACCA
GGAATGGGCAGAGGAAATAGATCTAGAGATTCTGGCAGATTCGGCAATAATTCTAGTCGTGGCCATGACT
TTAGAAATACCTCAGTGAGAAATATGGATGACAGAGCTAATTCAAGAACTTCATCAAAGAGAAGATCAAA
GAGAATGAATGACGACAGGAGATCTAATAGATCTTATACATCAAGAAGAGACCGCGAGAGAGGCTCCTAC
AGAAATGAAGAGAAAAGAGAGGACGATAAACCAAAGGAAGAAGTTGCTCCACTTGTTCCAAGTGCTAATA
GGTGGGTGCCAAAATTCAAGTCTAAAAAGACTGAAAAGAAGCTAGCCCCTGACGGAAAGACCGAACTATT
GGACAAGGATGAAGTTGAAAGAAAGATGAAGTCACTACTGAATAAACTTACTTTGGAAATGTTCGATGCT
ATTTCATCTGAAATTTTGGCTATTGCAAACATATCAGTATGGGAAACAAATGGTGAAACGTTAAAGGCTG
TGATAGAACAGATTTTCTTAAAGGCCTGTGACGAACCCCATTGGTCTTCTATGTACGCGCAATTATGTGG
TAAAGTAGTTAAAGAATTAAACCCAGATATAACAGATGAAACTAATGAAGGTAAGACAGGTCCAAAATTG
GTTTTGCATTACTTGGTTGCTAGATGTCATGCCGAATTTGACAAGGGTTGGACCGATAAATTACCCACAA
ACGAAGATGGTACTCCATTAGAACCTGAGATGATGTCAGAAGAGTACTATGCAGCTGCTTCTGCTAAGAG
AAGAGGTTTAGGTTTGGTTCGTTTCATCGGTTTCCTATACCGTCTGAATCTGTTGACTGGAAAGATGATG
TTCGAATGTTTCCGTAGACTAATGAAGGATTTGACGGATTCTCCATCTGAAGAAACTCTAGAGTCCGTTG
TTGAATTGTTAAATACTGTTGGTGAACAATTTGAGACCGATAGTTTCAGAACGGGTCAAGCAACATTGGA
GGGTTCGCAATTGCTCGATAGTTTGTTCGGTATTTTAGACAATATTATTCAAACTGCTAAGATTTCTAGT
AGAATCAAGTTCAAGTTGATCGACATTAAAGAATTAAGGCACGACAAGAACTGGAACAGTGATAAGAAGG
ACAACGGTCCTAAGACCATTCAACAGATTCATGAGGAAGAGGAGAGACAACGTCAATTGAAGAATAATTC
AAGATCTAATTCAAGACGTACGAACAACTCCAGTAATAGACACTCTTTCAGAAGGGACGCTCCTCCTGCA
TCAAAAGATAGCTTTATCACAACCAGAACATATTCTCAAAGAAATAGCCAAAGGGCTCCTCCTCCAAAGG
AAGAACCAGCTGCACCAACTTCTACCGCAACAAATATGTTCAGTGCATTAATGGGAGAAAGTGATGACGA
AGAGCCCGGGTGCTTTGCCAAGGGTACCAATGTTTTAATGGCGGATGGGTCTATTGAATGTATTGAAAAC
ATTGAGGTTGGTAATAAGGTCATGGGTAAAGATGGCAGACCTCGTGAGGTAATTAAATTGCCCAGAGGAA
GAGAAACTATGTACAGCGTCGTGCAGAAAAGTCAGCACAGAGCCCACAAAAGTGACTCAAGTCGTGAAGT
GCCAGAATTACTCAAGTTTACGTGTAATGCGACCCATGAGTTGGTTGTTAGAACACCTCGTAGTGTCCGC
CGTTTGTCTCGTACCATTAAGGGTGTCGAATATTTTGAAGTTATTACTTTTGAGATGGGCCAAAAGAAAG
CCCCCGACGGTAGAATTGTTGAGCTTGTCAAGGAAGTTTCAAAGAGCTACCCAATATCTGAGGGGCCTGA
GAGAGCCAACGAATTAGTAGAATCCTATAGAAAGGCTTCAAATAAAGCTTATTTTGAGTGGACTATTGAG
GCCAGAGATCTTTCTCTGTTGGGTTCCCATGTTCGTAAAGCTACCTACCAGACTTACGCTCCAATTCTTT
ATGAGAATGACCACTTTTTCGACTACATGCAAAAAAGTAAGTTTCATCTCACCATTGAAGGTCCAAAAGT
ACTTGCTTATTTACTTGGTTTATGGATTGGTGATGGATTGTCTGACAGGGCAACTTTTTCGGTTGATTCC
AGAGATACTTCTTTGATGGAACGTGTTACTGAATATGCTGAAAAGTTGAATTTGTGCGCCGAGTATAAGG
ACAGAAAAGAACCACAAGTTGCCAAAACTGTTAATTTGTACTCTAAAGTTGTCAGAGGTAATGGTATTCG
CAATAATCTTAATACTGAGAATCCATTATGGGACGCTATTGTTGGCTTAGGATTCTTGAAGGACGGTGTC
AAAAATATTCCTTCTTTCTTGTCTACGGACAATATCGGTACTCGTGAAACATTTCTTGCTGGTCTAATTG
ATTCTGATGGCTATGTTACTGATGAGCATGGTATTAAAGCAACAATAAAGACAATTCATACTTCTGTCAG
AGATGGTTTGGTTTCCCTTGCTCGTTCTTTAGGCTTAGTAGTCTCGGTTAACGCAGAACCTGCTAAGGTT
GACATGAATGTCACCAAACATAAAATTAGTTATGCTATTTATATGTCTGGTGGAGATGTTTTGCTTAACG
TTCTTTCGAAGTGTGCCGGCTCTAAAAAATTCAGGCCTGCTCCCGCCGCTGCTTTTGCACGTGAGTGCCG
CGGATTTTATTTCGAGTTACAAGAATTGAAGGAAGACGATTATTATGGGATTACTTTATCTGATGATTCT
GATCATCAGTTTTTGCTTGGATCCCAGGTTGTCGTCCATGCATGCGGTGGCCTGACCGGTCTGAACTCAG
GCCTCACGACAAATCCTGGTGTATCCGCTTGGCAGGTCAACACAGCTTATACTGCGGGACAATTGGTCAC
ATATAACGGCAAGACGTATAAATGTTTGCAGCCCCACACCTCCTTGGCAGGATGGGAACCATCCAACGTT
CCTGCCTTGTGGCAGCTTCAATGACTGCAGGAAGGGGATCCGGCTGCTAACAAAGCCCGAAAGGAAGCTG
AGTTGGCTGCTGCCACCGCTGAGCAATAACTAGCATAACCCCTTGGGGCCTCTAAACGGGTCTTGAGGGG
TTTTTTGCTGAAAGGAGGAACTATATCCGGATAACTACGTCAGGTGGCACTTTTCGGGGAAATGTGCGCG
GAACCCCTATTTGTTTATTTTTCTAAATACATTCAAATATGTATCCGCTCATGAGACAATAACCCTGATA
AATGCTTCAATAATATTGAAAAAGGAAGAGTATGAGTATTCAACATTTCCGTGTCGCCCTTATTCCCTTT
TTTGCGGCATTTTGCCTTCCTGTTTTTGCTCACCCAGAAACGCTGGTGAAAGTAAAAGATGCTGAAGATC
AGTTGGGTGCACGAGTGGGTTACATCGAACTGGATCTCAACAGCGGTAAGATCCTTGAGAGTTTTCGCCC
CGAAGAACGTTTCCCAATGATGAGCACTTTTAAAGTTCTGCTATGTGGCGCGGTATTATCCCGTGTTGAC
GCCGGGCAAGAGCAACTCGGTCGCCGCATACACTATTCTCAGAATGACTTGGTTGAGTACTCACCAGTCA
CAGAAAAGCATCTTACGGATGGCATGACAGTAAGAGAATTATGCAGTGCTGCCATAACCATGAGTGATAA
CACTGCGGCCAACTTACTTCTGACAACGATCGGAGGACCGAAGGAGCTAACCGCTTTTTTGCACAACATG
GGGGATCATGTAACTCGCCTTGATCGTTGGGAACCGGAGCTGAATGAAGCCATACCAAACGACGAGCGTG
ACACCACGATGCCTGTAGCAATGGCAACAACGTTGCGCAAACTATTAACTGGCGAACTACTTACTCTAGC
TTCCCGGCAACAATTAATAGACTGGATGGAGGCGGATAAAGTTGCAGGACCACTTCTGCGCTCGGCCCTT
CCGGCTGGCTGGTTTATTGCTGATAAATCTGGAGCCGGTGAGCGTGGGTCTCGCGGTATCATTGCAGCAC
TGGGGCCAGATGGTAAGCCCTCCCGTATCGTAGTTATCTACACGACGGGGAGTCAGGCAACTATGGATGA
ACGAAATAGACAGATCGCTGAGATAGGTGCCTCACTGATTAAGCATTGGTAACTGTCAGACCAAGTTTAC
TCATATATACTTTAGATTGATT
[38 nt withheld, positions 5693-5730]
A
[37 nt withheld, positions 5732-5768]
ATTTTGTTAAAATTCGCGTTAAATTTTTGTTAAATCAGCTCATTTTTTAACCAATAGGCCGAAATCGGCA
AAATCCCTTATAAATCAAAAGAATAGCCCGAGATAGGGT
[37 nt withheld, positions 5878-5914]
AAAGAACGTGGACTCCAACGTCAAAGG
[141 nt withheld, positions 5942-6082]
G
[125 nt withheld, positions 6084-6208]
AAAGGATCTAGGTGAAGATCCTTTTTGATAATCTCATGACCAAAATCCCTTAACGTGAGTTTTCGTTCCA
CTGAGCGTCAGACCCCGTAGAAAAGATCAAAGGATCTTCTTGAGATCCTTTTTTTCTGCGCGTAATCTGC
TGCTTGCAAACAAAAAAACCACCGCTACCAGCGGTGGTTTGTTTGCCGGATCAAGAGCTACCAACTCTTT
TTCCGAAGGTAACTGGCTTCAGCAGAGCGCAGATACCAAATACTGTCCTTCTAGTGTAGCCGTAGTTAGG
CCACCACTTCAAGAACTCTGTAGCACCGCCTACATACCTCGCTCTGCTAATCCTGTTACCAGTGGCTGCT
GCCAGTGGCGATAAGTCGTGTCTTACCGGGTTGGACTCAAGACGATAGTTACCGGATAAGGCGCAGCGGT
CGGGCTGAACGGGGGGTTCGTGCACACAGCCCAGCTTGGAGCGAACGACCTACACCGAACTGAGATACCT
ACAGCGTGAGCTATGAGAAAGCGCCACGCTTCCCGAAGGGAGAAAGGCGGACAGGTATCCGGTAAGCGGC
AGGGTCGGAACAGGAGAGCGCACGAGGGAGCTTCCAGGGGGAAACGCCTGGTATCTTTATAGTCCTGTCG
GGTTTCGCCACCTCTGACTTGAGCGTCGATTTTTGTGATGCTCGTCAGGGGGGCGGAGCCTATGGAAAAA
CGCCAGCAACGCGGCCTTTTTACGGTTCCTGGCCTTTTGCTGGCCTTTTGCTCACATGTTCTTTCCTGCG
TTATCCCCTGATTCTGTGGATAACCGTATTACCGCCTTTGAGTGAGCTGATACCGCTCGCCGCAGCCGAA
CGACCGAGCGCAGCGAGTCAGTGAGCGAGGAAGCTATGGTGCACTCTCAGTACAATCTGCTCTGATGCCG
CATAGTTAAGCCAGTATACACTCCGCTATCGCTACGTGACTGGGTCATGGCTGCGCCCCGACACCCGCCA
ACACCCGCTGACGCGCCCTGACGGGCTTGTCTGCTCCCGGCATCCGCTTACAGACAAGCTGTGACCGTCT
CCGGGAGCTGCATGTGTCAGAGGTTTTCACCGTCATCACCGAAACGCGCGAGGCAGCTGCGGTAAAGCTC
ATCAGCGTGGTCGTGCAGCGATTCACAGATGTCTGCCTGTTCATCCGCGTCCAGCTCGTTGAGTTTCTCC
AGAAGCGTTAATGTCTGGCTTCTGATAAAGCGGGCCATGTTAAGGGCGGTTTTTTCCTGTTTGGTCACTG
ATGCCTCCGTGTAAGGGGGATTTCTGTTCATGGGGGTAATGATACCGATGAAACGAGAGAGGATGCTCAC
GATACGGGTTACTGATGATGAACATGCCCGGTTACTGGAACGTTGTGAGGGTAAACAACTGGCGGTATGG
ATGCGGCGGGACCAGAGAAAAATCACTCAGGGTCAATGCCAGCCGAACGCCAGCAAGACGTAGCCCAGCG
CGTCGGCCGCCATGCCGGCGATAATGGCCTGCTTCTCGCCGAAACGTTTGGTGGCGGGACCAGTGACGAA
GGCTTGAGCGAGGGCGTGCAAGATTCCGAATACCGCAAGCGACAGGCCGATCATCGTCGCGCTCCAGCGA
AAGCGGTCCTCGCCGAAAATGACCCAGAGCGCTGCCGGCACCTGTCCTACGAGTTGCATGATAAAGAAGA
CAGTCATAAGTGCGGCGACGATAGTCATGCCCCGCGCCCACCGGAAGGAGCTGACTGGGTTGAAGGCTCT
CAAGGGCATCGGTCGAGATCCCGGTGCCTAATGAGTGAGCTAACTTACATTAATTGCGTTGCGCTCACTG
CCCGCTTTCCAGTCGGGAAACCTGTCGTGCCAGCTGCATTAATGAATCGGCCAACGCGCGGGGAGAGGCG
GTTTGCGTATTGGGCGCCAGGGTGGTTTTTCTTTTCACCAGTGAGACGGGCAACAGCTGATTGCCCTTCA
CCGCCTGGCCCTGAGAGAGTTGCAGCAAGCGGTCCACGCTGGTTTGCCCCAGCAGGCGAAAATCCTGTTT
GATGGTGGTTAACGGCGGGATATAACATGAGCTGTCTTCGGTATCGTCGTATCCCACTACCGAGATATCC
GCACCAACGCGCAGCCCGGACTCGGTAATGGCGCGCATTGCGCCCAGCGCCATCTGATCGTTGGCAACCA
GCATCGCAGTGGGAACGATGCCCTCATTCAGCATTTGCATGGTTTGTTGAAAACCGGACATGGCACTCCA
GTCGCCTTCCCGTTCCGCTATCGGCTGAATTTGATTGCGAGTGAGATATTTATGCCAGCCAGCCAGACGC
AGACGCGCCGAGACAGAACTTAATGGGCCCGCTAACAGCGCGATTTGCTGGTGACCCAATGCGACCAGAT
GCTCCACGCCCAGTCGCGTACCGTCTTCATGGGAGAAAATAATACTGTTGATGGGTGTCTGGTCAGAGAC
ATCAAGAAATAACGCCGGAACATTAGTGCAGGCAGCTTCCACAGCAATGGCATCCTGGTCATCCAGCGGA
TAGTTAATGATCAGCCCACTGACGCGTTGCGCGAGAAGATTGTGCACCGCCGCTTTACAGGCTTCGACGC
CGCTTCGTTCTACCATCGACACCACCACGCTGGCACCCAGTTGATCGGCGCGAGATTTAATCGCCGCGAC
AATTTGCGACGGCGCGTGCAGGGCCAGACTGGAGGTGGCAACGCCAATCAGCAACGACTGTTTGCCCGCC
AGTTGTTGTGCCACGCGGTTGGGAATGTAATTCAGCTCCGCCATCGCCGCTTCCACTTTTTCCCGCGTTT
TCGCAGAAACGTGGCTGGCCTGGTTCACCACGCGGGAAACGGTCTGATAAGAGACACCGGCATACTCTGC
GACATCGTATAACGTTACTGGTTTCACATTCACCACCCTGAATTGACTCTCTTCCGGGCGCTATCATGCC
ATACCGCGAAAGGTTTTGCGCCATTCGATGGTGTCCGGGATCTCGACGCTCTCCCTTATGCGACTCCTGC
ATTAGGAAGCAGCCCAGTAGTAGGTTGAGGCCGTTGAGCACCGCCGCCGCAAGGAATGGTGCATGCCGGC
ATGCCGCCCTTTCGTCTTCAAGAATTAATTCCCAATTCCCCAGGCATCAAATAAAACGAAAGGCTCAGTC
GAAAGACTGGGCCTTTCGTTTTATCTGTTGTTTGTCGGTGAACGCTCTCCTGAGTAGGACAAATCCGCCG
GGAGCGGATTTGAACGTTGCGAAGCAACGGCCCGGAGGGTGGCGGGCAGGACGCCCGCCATAAACTGCCA
GGAATTAATTCCCCAGGCATCAAATAAAACGAAAGGCTCAGTCGAAAGACTGGGCCTTTCGTTTTATCTG
TTGTTTGTCGGTGAACGCTCTCCTGAGTAGGACAAATCCGCCGGGAGCGGATTTGAACGTTGCGAAGCAA
CGGCCCGGAGGGTGGCGGGCAGGACGCCCGCCATAAACTGCCAGGAATTAATTCCCCAGGCATCAAATAA
AACGAAAGGCTCAGTCGAAAGACTGGGCCTTTCGTTTTATCTGTTGTTTGTCGGTGAACGCTCTCCTGAG
TAGGACAAATCCGCCGGGAGCGGATTTGAACGTTGCGAAGCAACGGCCCGGAGGGTGGCGGGCAGGACGC
CCGCCATAAACTGCCAGGAATTAATTCCCCAGGCATCAAATAAAACGAAAGGCTCAGTCGAAAGACTGGG
CCTTTCGTTTTATCTGTTGTTTGTCGGTGAACGCTCTCCTGAGTAGGACAAATCCGCCGGGAGCGGATTT
GAACGTTGCGAAGCAACGGCCCGGAGGGTGGCGGGCAGGACGCCCGCCATAAACTGCCAGGAATTAATTC
CCCAGGCATCAAATAAAACGAAAGGCTCAGTCGAAAGACTGGGCCTTTCGTTTTATCTGTTGTTTGTCGG
TGAACGCTCTCCTGAGTAGGACAAATCCGCCGGGAGCGGATTTGAACGTTGCGAAGCAACGGCCCGGAGG
GTGGCGGGCAGGACGCCCGCCATAAACTGCCAGGAATTGGGGATCGGAATTAATTCCCGGTTTAAACCGG
GGATCTCGATCCCGCGAAAT
